>Addgene plasmid #186459 | lentiCRISPR v2 sgKEAP1-2 | addgene full sequence | sequence record 367906 | Addgene NGS Result
GTTTGCGTATTGGGCGCTCTTCCGCTTCCTCGCTCACTGACTCGCTGCGCTCGGTCGTTCGGCTGCGGCG
AGCGGTATCAGCTCACTCAAAGGCGGTAATACGGTTATCCACAGAATCAGGGGATAACGCAGGAAAGAAC
ATGTGAGCAAAAGGCCAGCAAAAGGCCAGGAACCGTAAAAAGGCCGCGTTGCTGGCGTTTTTCCATAGGC
TCCGCCCCCCTGACGAGCATCACAAAAATCGACGCTCAAGTCAGAGGTGGCGAAACCCGACAGGACTATA
AAGATACCAGGCGTTTCCCCCTGGAAGCTCCCTCGTGCGCTCTCCTGTTCCGACCCTGCCGCTTACCGGA
TACCTGTCCGCCTTTCTCCCTTCGGGAAGCGTGGCGCTTTCTCATAGCTCACGCTGTAGGTATCTCAGTT
CGGTGTAGGTCGTTCGCTCCAAGCTGGGCTGTGTGCACGAACCCCCCGTTCAGCCCGACCGCTGCGCCTT
ATCCGGTAACTATCGTCTTGAGTCCAACCCGGTAAGACACGACTTATCGCCACTGGCAGCAGCCACTGGT
AACAGGATTAGCAGAGCGAGGTATGTAGGCGGTGCTACAGAGTTCTTGAAGTGGTGGCCTAACTACGGCT
ACACTAGAAGAACAGTATTTGGTATCTGCGCTCTGCTGAAGCCAGTTACCTTCGGAAAAAGAGTTGGTAG
CTCTTGATCCGGCAAACAAACCACCGCTGGTAGCGGTGGTTTTTTTGTTTGCAAGCAGCAGATTACGCGC
AGAAAAAAAGGATCTCAAGAAGATCCTTTGATCTTTTCTACGGGGTCTGACGCTCAGTGGAACGAAAACT
CACGTTAAGGGATTTTGGTCATGAGATTATCAAAAAGGATCTTCACCTAGATCCTTTTAAATTAAAAATG
AAGTTTTAAATCAATCTAAAGTATATATGAGTAAACTTGGTCTGACAGTTACCAATGCTTAATCAGTGAG
GCACCTATCTCAGCGATCTGTCTATTTCGTTCATCCATAGTTGCCTGACTCCCCGTCGTGTAGATAACTA
CGATACGGGAGGGCTTACCATCTGGCCCCAGTGCTGCAATGATACCGCGAGACCCACGCTCACCGGCTCC
AGATTTATCAGCAATAAACCAGCCAGCCGGAAGGGCCGAGCGCAGAAGTGGTCCTGCAACTTTATCCGCC
TCCATCCAGTCTATTAATTGTTGCCGGGAAGCTAGAGTAAGTAGTTCGCCAGTTAATAGTTTGCGCAACG
TTGTTGCCATTGCTACAGGCATCGTGGTGTCACGCTCGTCGTTTGGTATGGCTTCATTCAGCTCCGGTTC
CCAACGATCAAGGCGAGTTACATGATCCCCCATGTTGTGCAAAAAAGCGGTTAGCTCCTTCGGTCCTCCG
ATCGTTGTCAGAAGTAAGTTGGCCGCAGTGTTATCACTCATGGTTATGGCAGCACTGCATAATTCTCTTA
CTGTCATGCCATCCGTAAGATGCTTTTCTGTGACTGGTGAGTACTCAACCAAGTCATTCTGAGAATAGTG
TATGCGGCGACCGAGTTGCTCTTGCCCGGCGTCAATACGGGATAATACCGCGCCACATAGCAGAACTTTA
AAAGTGCTCATCATTGGAAAACGTTCTTCGGGGCGAAAACTCTCAAGGATCTTACCGCTGTTGAGATCCA
GTTCGATGTAACCCACTCGTGCACCCAACTGATCTTCAGCATCTTTTACTTTCACCAGCGTTTCTGGGTG
AGCAAAAACAGGAAGGCAAAATGCCGCAAAAAAGGGAATAAGGGCGACACGGAAATGTTGAATACTCATA
CTCTTCCTTTTTCAATATTATTGAAGCATTTATCAGGGTTATTGTCTCATGAGCGGATACATATTTGAAT
GTATTTAGAAAAATAAACAAATAGGGGTTCCGCGCACATTTCCCCGAAAAGTGCCACCTGACGTCGACGG
ATCGGGAGATCTCCCGATCCCCTATGGTGCACTCTCAGTACAATCTGCTCTGATGCCGCATAGTTAAGCC
AGTATCTGCTCCCTGCTTGTGTGTTGGAGGTCGCTGAGTAGTGCGCGAGCAAAATTTAAGCTACAACAAG
GCAAGGCTTGACCGACAATTGCATGAAGAATCTGCTTAGGGTTAGGCGTTTTGCGCTGCTTCGCGATGTA
CGGGCCAGATATACGCGTTGACATTGATTATTGACTAGTTATTAATAGTAATCAATTACGGGGTCATTAG
TTCATAGCCCATATATGGAGTTCCGCGTTACATAACTTACGGTAAATGGCCCGCCTGGCTGACCGCCCAA
CGACCCCCGCCCATTGACGTCAATAATGACGTATGTTCCCATAGTAACGCCAATAGGGACTTTCCATTGA
CGTCAATGGGTGGAGTATTTACGGTAAACTGCCCACTTGGCAGTACATCAAGTGTATCATATGCCAAGTA
CGCCCCCTATTGACGTCAATGACGGTAAATGGCCCGCCTGGCATTATGCCCAGTACATGACCTTATGGGA
CTTTCCTACTTGGCAGTACATCTACGTATTAGTCATCGCTATTACCATGGTGATGCGGTTTTGGCAGTAC
ATCAATGGGCGTGGATAGCGGTTTGACTCACGGGGATTTCCAAGTCTCCACCCCATTGACGTCAATGGGA
GTTTGTTTTGGCACCAAAATCAACGGGACTTTCCAAAATGTCGTAACAACTCCGCCCCATTGACGCAAAT
GGGCGGTAGGCGTGTACGGTGGGAGGTCTATATAAGCAGCGCGTTTTGCCTGTACTGGGTCTCTCTGGTT
AGACCAGATCTGAGCCTGGGAGCTCTCTGGCTAACTAGGGAACCCACTGCTTAAGCCTCAATAAAGCTTG
CCTTGAGTGCTTCAAGTAGTGTGTGCCCGTCTGTTGTGTGACTCTGGTAACTAGAGATCCCTCAGACCCT
TTTAGTCAGTGTGGAAAATCTCTAGCAGTGGCGCCCGAACAGGGACTTGAAAGCGAAAGGGAAACCAGAG
GAGCTCTCTCGACGCAGGACTCGGCTTGCTGAAGCGCGCACGGCAAGAGGCGAGGGGCGGCGACTGGTGA
GTACGCCAAAAATTTTGACTAGCGGAGGCTAGAAGGAGAGAGATGGGTGCGAGAGCGTCAGTATTAAGCG
GGGGAGAATTAGATCGCGATGGGAAAAAATTCGGTTAAGGCCAGGGGGAAAGAAAAAATATAAATTAAAA
CATATAGTATGGGCAAGCAGGGAGCTAGAACGATTCGCAGTTAATCCTGGCCTGTTAGAAACATCAGAAG
GCTGTAGACAAATACTGGGACAGCTACAACCATCCCTTCAGACAGGATCAGAAGAACTTAGATCATTATA
TAATACAGTAGCAACCCTCTATTGTGTGCATCAAAGGATAGAGATAAAAGACACCAAGGAAGCTTTAGAC
AAGATAGAGGAAGAGCAAAACAAAAGTAAGACCACCGCACAGCAAGCGGCCGCTGATCTTCAGACCTGGA
GGAGGAGATATGAGGGACAATTGGAGAAGTGAATTATATAAATATAAAGTAGTAAAAATTGAACCATTAG
GAGTAGCACCCACCAAGGCAAAGAGAAGAGTGGTGCAGAGAGAAAAAAGAGCAGTGGGAATAGGAGCTTT
GTTCCTTGGGTTCTTGGGAGCAGCAGGAAGCACTATGGGCGCAGCGTCAATGACGCTGACGGTACAGGCC
AGACAATTATTGTCTGGTATAGTGCAGCAGCAGAACAATTTGCTGAGGGCTATTGAGGCGCAACAGCATC
TGTTGCAACTCACAGTCTGGGGCATCAAGCAGCTCCAGGCAAGAATCCTGGCTGTGGAAAGATACCTAAA
GGATCAACAGCTCCTGGGGATTTGGGGTTGCTCTGGAAAACTCATTTGCACCACTGCTGTGCCTTGGAAT
GCTAGTTGGAGTAATAAATCTCTGGAACAGATTTGGAATCACACGACCTGGATGGAGTGGGACAGAGAAA
TTAACAATTACACAAGCTTAATACACTCCTTAATTGAAGAATCGCAAAACCAGCAAGAAAAGAATGAACA
AGAATTATTGGAATTAGATAAATGGGCAAGTTTGTGGAATTGGTTTAACATAACAAATTGGCTGTGGTAT
ATAAAATTATTCATAATGATAGTAGGAGGCTTGGTAGGTTTAAGAATAGTTTTTGCTGTACTTTCTATAG
TGAATAGAGTTAGGCAGGGATATTCACCATTATCGTTTCAGACCCACCTCCCAACCCCGAGGGGACCCGA
CAGGCCCGAAGGAATAGAAGAAGAAGGTGGAGAGAGAGACAGAGACAGATCCATTCGATTAGTGAACGGA
TCGGCACTGCGTGCGCCAATTCTGCAGACAAATGGCAGTATTCATCCACAATTTTAAAAGAAAAGGGGGG
ATTGGGGGGTACAGTGCAGGGGAAAGAATAGTAGACATAATAGCAACAGACATACAAACTAAAGAATTAC
AAAAACAAATTACAAAAATTCAAAATTTTCGGGTTTATTACAGGGACAGCAGAGATCCAGTTTGGTTAAT
TAAGGTACCGAGGGCCTATTTCCCATGATTCCTTCATATTTGCATATACGATACAAGGCTGTTAGAGAGA
TAATTAGAATTAATTTGACTGTAAACACAAAGATATTAGTACAAAATACGTGACGTAGAAAGTAATAATT
TCTTGGGTAGTTTGCAGTTTTAAAATTATGTTTTAAAATGGACTATCATATGCTTACCGTAACTTGAAAG
TATTTCGATTTCTTGGCTTTATATATCTTGTGGAAAGGACGAAACACCGTGTGTCCTCCACGTCATGAAG
TTTTAGAGCTAGAAATAGCAAGTTAAAATAAGGCTAGTCCGTTATCAACTTGAAAAAGTGGCACCGAGTC
GGTGCTTTTTTGAATTCGCTAGCTAGGTCTTGAAAGGAGTGGGAATTGGCTCCGGTGCCCGTCAGTGGGC
AGAGCGCACATCGCCCACAGTCCCCGAGAAGTTGGGGGGAGGGGTCGGCAATTGATCCGGTGCCTAGAGA
AGGTGGCGCGGGGTAAACTGGGAAAGTGATGTCGTGTACTGGCTCCGCCTTTTTCCCGAGGGTGGGGGAG
AACCGTATATAAGTGCAGTAGTCGCCGTGAACGTTCTTTTTCGCAACGGGTTTGCCGCCAGAACACAGGA
CCGGTTCTAGAGCGCTGCCACCATGGACAAGAAGTACAGCATCGGCCTGGACATCGGCACCAACTCTGTG
GGCTGGGCCGTGATCACCGACGAGTACAAGGTGCCCAGCAAGAAATTCAAGGTGCTGGGCAACACCGACC
GGCACAGCATCAAGAAGAACCTGATCGGAGCCCTGCTGTTCGACAGCGGCGAAACAGCCGAGGCCACCCG
GCTGAAGAGAACCGCCAGAAGAAGATACACCAGACGGAAGAACCGGATCTGCTATCTGCAAGAGATCTTC
AGCAACGAGATGGCCAAGGTGGACGACAGCTTCTTCCACAGACTGGAAGAGTCCTTCCTGGTGGAAGAGG
ATAAGAAGCACGAGCGGCACCCCATCTTCGGCAACATCGTGGACGAGGTGGCCTACCACGAGAAGTACCC
CACCATCTACCACCTGAGAAAGAAACTGGTGGACAGCACCGACAAGGCCGACCTGCGGCTGATCTATCTG
GCCCTGGCCCACATGATCAAGTTCCGGGGCCACTTCCTGATCGAGGGCGACCTGAACCCCGACAACAGCG
ACGTGGACAAGCTGTTCATCCAGCTGGTGCAGACCTACAACCAGCTGTTCGAGGAAAACCCCATCAACGC
CAGCGGCGTGGACGCCAAGGCCATCCTGTCTGCCAGACTGAGCAAGAGCAGACGGCTGGAAAATCTGATC
GCCCAGCTGCCCGGCGAGAAGAAGAATGGCCTGTTCGGAAACCTGATTGCCCTGAGCCTGGGCCTGACCC
CCAACTTCAAGAGCAACTTCGACCTGGCCGAGGATGCCAAACTGCAGCTGAGCAAGGACACCTACGACGA
CGACCTGGACAACCTGCTGGCCCAGATCGGCGACCAGTACGCCGACCTGTTTCTGGCCGCCAAGAACCTG
TCCGACGCCATCCTGCTGAGCGACATCCTGAGAGTGAACACCGAGATCACCAAGGCCCCCCTGAGCGCCT
CTATGATCAAGAGATACGACGAGCACCACCAGGACCTGACCCTGCTGAAAGCTCTCGTGCGGCAGCAGCT
GCCTGAGAAGTACAAAGAGATTTTCTTCGACCAGAGCAAGAACGGCTACGCCGGCTACATTGACGGCGGA
GCCAGCCAGGAAGAGTTCTACAAGTTCATCAAGCCCATCCTGGAAAAGATGGACGGCACCGAGGAACTGC
TCGTGAAGCTGAACAGAGAGGACCTGCTGCGGAAGCAGCGGACCTTCGACAACGGCAGCATCCCCCACCA
GATCCACCTGGGAGAGCTGCACGCCATTCTGCGGCGGCAGGAAGATTTTTACCCATTCCTGAAGGACAAC
CGGGAAAAGATCGAGAAGATCCTGACCTTCCGCATCCCCTACTACGTGGGCCCTCTGGCCAGGGGAAACA
GCAGATTCGCCTGGATGACCAGAAAGAGCGAGGAAACCATCACCCCCTGGAACTTCGAGGAAGTGGTGGA
CAAGGGCGCTTCCGCCCAGAGCTTCATCGAGCGGATGACCAACTTCGATAAGAACCTGCCCAACGAGAAG
GTGCTGCCCAAGCACAGCCTGCTGTACGAGTACTTCACCGTGTATAACGAGCTGACCAAAGTGAAATACG
TGACCGAGGGAATGAGAAAGCCCGCCTTCCTGAGCGGCGAGCAGAAAAAGGCCATCGTGGACCTGCTGTT
CAAGACCAACCGGAAAGTGACCGTGAAGCAGCTGAAAGAGGACTACTTCAAGAAAATCGAGTGCTTCGAC
TCCGTGGAAATCTCCGGCGTGGAAGATCGGTTCAACGCCTCCCTGGGCACATACCACGATCTGCTGAAAA
TTATCAAGGACAAGGACTTCCTGGACAATGAGGAAAACGAGGACATTCTGGAAGATATCGTGCTGACCCT
GACACTGTTTGAGGACAGAGAGATGATCGAGGAACGGCTGAAAACCTATGCCCACCTGTTCGACGACAAA
GTGATGAAGCAGCTGAAGCGGCGGAGATACACCGGCTGGGGCAGGCTGAGCCGGAAGCTGATCAACGGCA
TCCGGGACAAGCAGTCCGGCAAGACAATCCTGGATTTCCTGAAGTCCGACGGCTTCGCCAACAGAAACTT
CATGCAGCTGATCCACGACGACAGCCTGACCTTTAAAGAGGACATCCAGAAAGCCCAGGTGTCCGGCCAG
GGCGATAGCCTGCACGAGCACATTGCCAATCTGGCCGGCAGCCCCGCCATTAAGAAGGGCATCCTGCAGA
CAGTGAAGGTGGTGGACGAGCTCGTGAAAGTGATGGGCCGGCACAAGCCCGAGAACATCGTGATCGAAAT
GGCCAGAGAGAACCAGACCACCCAGAAGGGACAGAAGAACAGCCGCGAGAGAATGAAGCGGATCGAAGAG
GGCATCAAAGAGCTGGGCAGCCAGATCCTGAAAGAACACCCCGTGGAAAACACCCAGCTGCAGAACGAGA
AGCTGTACCTGTACTACCTGCAGAATGGGCGGGATATGTACGTGGACCAGGAACTGGACATCAACCGGCT
GTCCGACTACGATGTGGACCATATCGTGCCTCAGAGCTTTCTGAAGGACGACTCCATCGACAACAAGGTG
CTGACCAGAAGCGACAAGAACCGGGGCAAGAGCGACAACGTGCCCTCCGAAGAGGTCGTGAAGAAGATGA
AGAACTACTGGCGGCAGCTGCTGAACGCCAAGCTGATTACCCAGAGAAAGTTCGACAATCTGACCAAGGC
CGAGAGAGGCGGCCTGAGCGAACTGGATAAGGCCGGCTTCATCAAGAGACAGCTGGTGGAAACCCGGCAG
ATCACAAAGCACGTGGCACAGATCCTGGACTCCCGGATGAACACTAAGTACGACGAGAATGACAAGCTGA
TCCGGGAAGTGAAAGTGATCACCCTGAAGTCCAAGCTGGTGTCCGATTTCCGGAAGGATTTCCAGTTTTA
CAAAGTGCGCGAGATCAACAACTACCACCACGCCCACGACGCCTACCTGAACGCCGTCGTGGGAACCGCC
CTGATCAAAAAGTACCCTAAGCTGGAAAGCGAGTTCGTGTACGGCGACTACAAGGTGTACGACGTGCGGA
AGATGATCGCCAAGAGCGAGCAGGAAATCGGCAAGGCTACCGCCAAGTACTTCTTCTACAGCAACATCAT
GAACTTTTTCAAGACCGAGATTACCCTGGCCAACGGCGAGATCCGGAAGCGGCCTCTGATCGAGACAAAC
GGCGAAACCGGGGAGATCGTGTGGGATAAGGGCCGGGATTTTGCCACCGTGCGGAAAGTGCTGAGCATGC
CCCAAGTGAATATCGTGAAAAAGACCGAGGTGCAGACAGGCGGCTTCAGCAAAGAGTCTATCCTGCCCAA
GAGGAACAGCGATAAGCTGATCGCCAGAAAGAAGGACTGGGACCCTAAGAAGTACGGCGGCTTCGACAGC
CCCACCGTGGCCTATTCTGTGCTGGTGGTGGCCAAAGTGGAAAAGGGCAAGTCCAAGAAACTGAAGAGTG
TGAAAGAGCTGCTGGGGATCACCATCATGGAAAGAAGCAGCTTCGAGAAGAATCCCATCGACTTTCTGGA
AGCCAAGGGCTACAAAGAAGTGAAAAAGGACCTGATCATCAAGCTGCCTAAGTACTCCCTGTTCGAGCTG
GAAAACGGCCGGAAGAGAATGCTGGCCTCTGCCGGCGAACTGCAGAAGGGAAACGAACTGGCCCTGCCCT
CCAAATATGTGAACTTCCTGTACCTGGCCAGCCACTATGAGAAGCTGAAGGGCTCCCCCGAGGATAATGA
GCAGAAACAGCTGTTTGTGGAACAGCACAAGCACTACCTGGACGAGATCATCGAGCAGATCAGCGAGTTC
TCCAAGAGAGTGATCCTGGCCGACGCTAATCTGGACAAAGTGCTGTCCGCCTACAACAAGCACCGGGATA
AGCCCATCAGAGAGCAGGCCGAGAATATCATCCACCTGTTTACCCTGACCAATCTGGGAGCCCCTGCCGC
CTTCAAGTACTTTGACACCACCATCGACCGGAAGAGGTACACCAGCACCAAAGAGGTGCTGGACGCCACC
CTGATCCACCAGAGCATCACCGGCCTGTACGAGACACGGATCGACCTGTCTCAGCTGGGAGGCGACAAGC
GACCTGCCGCCACAAAGAAGGCTGGACAGGCTAAGAAGAAGAAAGATTACAAAGACGATGACGATAAGGG
ATCCGGCGCAACAAACTTCTCTCTGCTGAAACAAGCCGGAGATGTCGAAGAGAATCCTGGACCGACCGAG
TACAAGCCCACGGTGCGCCTCGCCACCCGCGACGACGTCCCCAGGGCCGTACGCACCCTCGCCGCCGCGT
TCGCCGACTACCCCGCCACGCGCCACACCGTCGATCCGGACCGCCACATCGAGCGGGTCACCGAGCTGCA
AGAACTCTTCCTCACGCGCGTCGGGCTCGACATCGGCAAGGTGTGGGTCGCGGACGACGGCGCCGCGGTG
GCGGTCTGGACCACGCCGGAGAGCGTCGAAGCGGGGGCGGTGTTCGCCGAGATCGGCCCGCGCATGGCCG
AGTTGAGCGGTTCCCGGCTGGCCGCGCAGCAACAGATGGAAGGCCTCCTGGCGCCGCACCGGCCCAAGGA
GCCCGCGTGGTTCCTGGCCACCGTCGGAGTCTCGCCCGACCACCAGGGCAAGGGTCTGGGCAGCGCCGTC
GTGCTCCCCGGAGTGGAGGCGGCCGAGCGCGCCGGGGTGCCCGCCTTCCTGGAGACCTCCGCGCCCCGCA
ACCTCCCCTTCTACGAGCGGCTCGGCTTCACCGTCACCGCCGACGTCGAGGTGCCCGAAGGACCGCGCAC
CTGGTGCATGACCCGCAAGCCCGGTGCCTGAACGCGTTAAGTCGACAATCAACCTCTGGATTACAAAATT
TGTGAAAGATTGACTGGTATTCTTAACTATGTTGCTCCTTTTACGCTATGTGGATACGCTGCTTTAATGC
CTTTGTATCATGCTATTGCTTCCCGTATGGCTTTCATTTTCTCCTCCTTGTATAAATCCTGGTTGCTGTC
TCTTTATGAGGAGTTGTGGCCCGTTGTCAGGCAACGTGGCGTGGTGTGCACTGTGTTTGCTGACGCAACC
CCCACTGGTTGGGGCATTGCCACCACCTGTCAGCTCCTTTCCGGGACTTTCGCTTTCCCCCTCCCTATTG
CCACGGCGGAACTCATCGCCGCCTGCCTTGCCCGCTGCTGGACAGGGGCTCGGCTGTTGGGCACTGACAA
TTCCGTGGTGTTGTCGGGGAAATCATCGTCCTTTCCTTGGCTGCTCGCCTGTGTTGCCACCTGGATTCTG
CGCGGGACGTCCTTCTGCTACGTCCCTTCGGCCCTCAATCCAGCGGACCTTCCTTCCCGCGGCCTGCTGC
CGGCTCTGCGGCCTCTTCCGCGTCTTCGCCTTCGCCCTCAGACGAGTCGGATCTCCCTTTGGGCCGCCTC
CCCGCGTCGACTTTAAGACCAATGACTTACAAGGCAGCTGTAGATCTTAGCCACTTTTTAAAAGAAAAGG
GGGGACTGGAAGGGCTAATTCACTCCCAACGAAGACAAGATCTGCTTTTTGCTTGTACTGGGTCTCTCTG
GTTAGACCAGATCTGAGCCTGGGAGCTCTCTGGCTAACTAGGGAACCCACTGCTTAAGCCTCAATAAAGC
TTGCCTTGAGTGCTTCAAGTAGTGTGTGCCCGTCTGTTGTGTGACTCTGGTAACTAGAGATCCCTCAGAC
CCTTTTAGTCAGTGTGGAAAATCTCTAGCAGGGCCCGTTTAAACCCGCTGATCAGCCTCGACTGTGCCTT
CTAGTTGCCAGCCATCTGTTGTTTGCCCCTCCCCCGTGCCTTCCTTGACCCTGGAAGGTGCCACTCCCAC
TGTCCTTTCCTAATAAAATGAGGAAATTGCATCGCATTGTCTGAGTAGGTGTCATTCTATTCTGGGGGGT
GGGGTGGGGCAGGACAGCAAGGGGGAGGATTGGGAAGACAATAGCAGGCATGCTGGGGATGCGGTGGGCT
CTATGGCTTCTGAGGCGGAAAGAACCAGCTGGGGCTCTAGGGGGTATCCCC
[124 nt withheld, positions 11252-11375]
C
[91 nt withheld, positions 11377-11467]
A
[49 nt withheld, positions 11469-11517]
CCTTTGACGTTGGAGTCCACGTTCTTT
[37 nt withheld, positions 11545-11581]
ACCCTATCTCGGTCTATTCTTTTGATTTATAAGGGATTTTGCCGATTTCGGCCTATTGGTTAAAAAATGA
GCTGATTTAACAAAAATTTAACGCGAATTAATTCTGTGGAATGTGTGTCAGTTAGGGTGTGGAAAGTCCC
CAGGCTCCCCAGCAGGCAGAAGTATGCAAAGCATGCATCTCAATTAGTCAGCAACCAGGTGTGGAAAGTC
CCCAGGCTCCCCAGCAGGCAGAAGTATGCAAAGCATGCATCTCAATTAGTCAGCAACCATAGTCCCGCCC
CTAACTCCGCCCATCCCGCCCCTAACTCCGCCCAGTTCCGCCCATTCTCCGCCCCATGGCTGACTAATTT
TTTTTATTTATGCAGAGGCCGAGGCCGCCTCTGCCTCTGAGCTATTCCAGAAGTAGTGAGGAGGCTTTTT
TGGAGGCCTAGGCTTTTGCAAAAAGCTCCCGGGAGCTTGTATATCCATTTTCGGATCTGATCAGCACGTG
TTGACAATTAATCATCGGCATAGTATATCGGCATAGTATAATACGACAAGGTGAGGAACTAAACCATGGC
CAAGTTGACCAGTGCCGTTCCGGTGCTCACCGCGCGCGACGTCGCCGGAGCGGTCGAGTTCTGGACCGAC
CGGCTCGGGTTCTCCCGGGACTTCGTGGAGGACGACTTCGCCGGTGTGGTCCGGGACGACGTGACCCTGT
TCATCAGCGCGGTCCAGGACCAGGTGGTGCCGGACAACACCCTGGCCTGGGTGTGGGTGCGCGGCCTGGA
CGAGCTGTACGCCGAGTGGTCGGAGGTCGTGTCCACGAACTTCCGGGACGCCTCCGGGCCGGCCATGACC
GAGATCGGCGAGCAGCCGTGGGGGCGGGAGTTCGCCCTGCGCGACCCGGCCGGCAACTGCGTGCACTTCG
TGGCCGAGGAGCAGGACTGACACGTGCTACGAGATTTCGATTCCACCGCCGCCTTCTATGAAAGGTTGGG
CTTCGGAATCGTTTTCCGGGACGCCGGCTGGATGATCCTCCAGCGCGGGGATCTCATGCTGGAGTTCTTC
GCCCACCCCAACTTGTTTATTGCAGCTTATAATGGTTACAAATAAAGCAATAGCATCACAAATTTCACAA
ATAAAGCATTTTTTTCACTGCATTCTAGTTGTGGTTTGTCCAAACTCATCAATGTATCTTATCATGTCTG
TATACCGTCGACCTCTAGCTAGAGCTTGGCGTAATCATGGTCATAGCTGTTTCCTGTGTGAAATTGTTAT
CCGCTCACAATTCCACACAACATACGAGCCGGAAGCATAAAGTGTAAAGCCTGGGGTGCCTAATGAGTGA
GCTAACTCACATTAATTGCGTTGCGCTCACTGCCCGCTTTCCAGTCGGGAAACCTGTCGTGCCAGCTGCA
TTAATGAATCGGCCAACGCGCGGGGAGAGGCG
Features (pLannotate 1.2.2; 33 found; start..end, strand, type, name):
    200..788     -  rep_origin     ori: high-copy-number ColE1/pMB1/pBR322/pUC origin of replication
    959..1819    -  CDS            AmpR: β-lactamase; bla; confers resistance to ampicillin, carbenicillin, and related antibiotics
   1820..1924    -  promoter       AmpR promoter: bla
   1983..2035    -  misc_feature   bom (fragment): basis of mobility region from pBR322
   2190..2569    +  enhancer       CMV enhancer: human cytomegalovirus immediate early enhancer
   2570..2769    +  promoter       CMV promoter: human cytomegalovirus (CMV) immediate early promoter
   2787..2967    +  LTR            5' LTR (truncated): truncated 5' long terminal repeat (LTR) from HIV-1
   3014..3139    +  misc_feature   HIV-1 Ψ: packaging signal of human immunodeficiency virus type 1
   3123..3486    +  CDS            HIV-1 gag (fragment): gag protein from human immunodeficiency virus 1; gag
   3632..3865    +  misc_feature   RRE: The Rev response element (RRE) of HIV-1 allows for Rev-dependent mRNA export from the nucleus to the cytoplasm.
   4242..4342    +  CDS            Rev (fragment): human immunodeficiency virus 1 (HIV-1) Rev protein; rev; enhances nuclear export of unspliced and incompletely spliced viral mRNAs
   4392..4509    +  misc_feature   cPPT/CTS: central polypurine tract and central termination sequence of HIV-1
   4560..4800    +  promoter       U6 promoter: RNA polymerase III promoter for human U6 snRNA
   4830..4905    +  misc_RNA       gRNA scaffold: guide RNA scaffold for the Streptococcus pyogenes CRISPR/Cas9 system
   4923..4941    +  CDS            small t antigen (fragment): SV40 (simian virus 40) small t antigen
   4967..5178    +  promoter       EF-1α core promoter: core promoter for human elongation factor EF-1α
   5203..9306    +  CDS            Cas9: Cas9 (Csn1) endonuclease from the Streptococcus pyogenes Type II CRISPR/Cas system generates RNA-guided double strand breaks in DNA
   9444..10041   +  CDS            PuroR (fragment): puromycin N-acetyltransferase; pac from Streptomyces; confers resistance to puromycin
  10057..10645   +  misc_feature   WPRE: woodchuck hepatitis virus posttranscriptional regulatory element
  10696..10715   +  misc_feature   cPPT/CTS (fragment): central polypurine tract and central termination sequence of HIV-1
  10717..10950   +  LTR            3' LTR (ΔU3): self-inactivating 3' long terminal repeat (LTR) from HIV-1
  10982..11206   +  polyA_signal   bGH poly(A) signal: bovine growth hormone polyadenylation signal
  11210..11231   +  promoter       SV40 promoter (fragment): SV40 enhancer and early promoter
  11252..11680   +  rep_origin     f1 ori (sequence partly withheld): f1 bacteriophage origin of replication; arrow indicates direction of (+) strand synthesis
  11694..12023   +  promoter       SV40 promoter: SV40 enhancer and early promoter
  12071..12118   +  promoter       EM7 promoter: synthetic bacterial promoter&nbsp
  12137..12511   +  CDS            BleoR: antibiotic-binding protein; Sh ble from Streptoalloteichus hindustanus; confers resistance to bleomycin, phleomycin, and Zeocin™
  12521..12646   +  CDS            ble (fragment): BLE_KLEPN - Experimental evidence at protein level: Swiss-Prot protein existence level 1. Binding protein with a strong affinity to the bleomycin family of antibiotics. Binds to CL990; an antimitotic-antibiotic compound. From Klebsiella pneumoniae.
  12641..12762   +  polyA_signal   SV40 poly(A) signal: SV40 polyadenylation signal
  12833..12855   -  protein_bind   lac operator (fragment): The lac repressor binds to the lac operator to inhibit transcription in E. coli. This inhibition can be relieved by adding lactose or isopropyl-β-D-thiogalactopyranoside (IPTG). lac repressor encoded by lacI
  12859..12889   -  promoter       lac promoter: promoter for the E. coli lac operon
  12904..12925   -  protein_bind   CAP binding site: CAP binding activates transcription in the presence of cAMP. E. coli catabolite activator protein
  12938..17      -  CDS            lacI (fragment) (across the origin): lac repressor; lacI; The lac repressor binds to the lac operator to inhibit transcription in E. coli. This inhibition can be relieved by adding lactose or isopropyl-β-D-thiogalactopyranoside (IPTG).
