[The description below was written by a language model from this plasmid's Addgene catalogue record and pLannotate feature annotations shown in this document.]
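Description:
lentiCRISPR v2 sgKEAP1-2 is a third-generation-style, self-inactivating lentiviral CRISPR vector built on the lentiCRISPR v2 backbone and designed to knock out human KEAP1 (Kelch-like ECH-associated protein 1) in mammalian cells. It is propagated in E. coli as a high-copy plasmid through a ColE1/pUC-type origin with ampicillin selection (AmpR); an f1 origin is also present. The catalogue lists the vector at about 12 kb, whereas the sequenced record used for annotation is roughly 13 kb.

The lentiviral genome is transcribed from a CMV enhancer/promoter fused to a truncated HIV-1 5' LTR, which allows Tat-independent production of genomic RNA. It carries the Ψ packaging signal with a gag fragment, the RRE for Rev-dependent nuclear export and the cPPT/CTS, and it ends in a ΔU3 3' LTR followed by a bGH polyadenylation signal. Within this unit, a human U6 RNA polymerase III promoter drives the KEAP1-targeting spacer joined to the S. pyogenes gRNA scaffold. An EF-1α core promoter drives S. pyogenes Cas9, followed in the same orientation by a puromycin N-acetyltransferase coding sequence. The linker between the two is not annotated, though in this backbone they are normally co-expressed from one transcript. A WPRE downstream enhances expression. Guide, nuclease and puromycin marker are thus delivered by a single virus.

Outside the LTRs, an SV40/EM7-driven BleoR cassette with an SV40 poly(A) signal is annotated, but it is not packaged. The associated publication concerns ferroptosis and radiation resistance in KEAP1-inactive lung cancers, which suggests use in generating KEAP1-deficient cell lines.
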