Addgene plasmid #186459: lentiCRISPR v2 sgKEAP1-2
Purpose: knock out KEAP1 in mammalian cells
Depositing lab: Boyi Gan. Depositing organization: University of Texas MD Anderson Cancer Center. Publication: A targetable CoQ-FSP1 axis drives ferroptosis- and radiation-resistance in KEAP1 inactive lung cancers. Koppula P, Lei G, Zhang Y, Yan Y, Mao C, Kondiparthi L, Shi J, Liu X, Horbath A, Das M, Li W, Poyurovsky MV, Olszewski K, Gan B. Nat Commun. 2022 Apr 22;13(1):2206. doi: 10.1038/s41467-022-29905-1. PubMed 35459868.
Backbone
  Vector backbone: lentiCRISPR v2
  Backbone manufacturer: Feng Zhang
  Backbone size w/o insert (bp): 12000
  Total vector size (bp): 12000
  Vector type: Lentiviral, CRISPR
  Selectable markers: Puromycin
Growth in bacteria
  Bacterial resistance: Ampicillin, 100 μg/mL
  Growth temperature: 37°C
  Growth strain: NEB Stable
  Copy number: High Copy
Gene/Insert
  Gene/Insert name: Keap1 (Kelch-like ECH-associated protein 1)
  gRNA/shRNA sequence: CACCGTGTGTCCTCCACGTCATGAA
  Species: H. sapiens (human)
  Entrez Gene: KEAP1 (a.k.a. INrf2, KLHL19)
  Cloning method: Unknown
  Sequencing primers: 5′ U6
Terms and licenses: Academic/Nonprofit Terms; Industry Terms: Not Available to Industry
How to cite: lentiCRISPR v2 sgKEAP1-2 was a gift from Boyi Gan (Addgene plasmid # 186459 ; http://n2t.net/addgene:186459 ; RRID:Addgene_186459)
