>Addgene plasmid #186459 | lentiCRISPR v2 sgKEAP1-2 | depositor partial sequence | sequence record 362717 | lentiCRISPR v2 sgKEAP1-2 sequence 1100 bps
CGGAATACAAGGCTGTTAGAGAGATAATTAGAATTAATTTGACTGTAAACACAAAGATATTAGTACAAAA
TACGTGACGTAGAAAGTAATAATTTCTTGGGTAGTTTGCAGTTTTAAAATTATGTTTTAAAATGGACTAT
CATATGCTTACCGTAACTTGAAAGTATTTCGATTTCTTGGCTTTATATATCTTGTGGAAAGGACGAAACA
CCGCTTGTGGGCCATGAACTGGGGTGGAGGCGGCCGAGCGCGCCGGGGTGCCCGCCTTCCTGGAGACCTC
CGCGCCCCGCAACCTCCCCTTCTACGAGCGGCTCGGCTTCACCGTCACCGCCGACGTCGAGGTGCCCGAA
GGACCGCGCACCTGGTGCATGACCCGCAAGCCCGGTGCCTGAACGCGTTAAGTCGACAATCAACCTCTGG
ATTACAAAATTTGTGAAAGATTGACTGGTATTCTTAACTATGTTGCTCCTTTTACGCTATGTGGATACGC
TGCTTTAATGCCTTTGTATCATGCTATTGCTTCCCGTATGGCTTTCATTTTCTCCTCCTTGTATAAATCC
TGGTTGCTGTCTCTTTATGAGGAGTTGTGGCCCGTTGTCAGGCAACGTGGCGTGGTGTGCACTGTGTTTG
CTGACGCAACCCCCACTGGTTGGGGCATTGCCACCACCTGTCAGCTCCTTTCCGGGACTTTCGCTTTCCC
CCTCCCTATTGCCACGGCGGAACTCATCGCCGCCTGCCTTGCCCGCTGCTGGACAGGGGCTCGGCTGTTG
GGCACTGACAATTCCGTGGTGTTGTCGGGGAAATCATCGTCCTTTCCTTGGCTGCTCGCCTGTGTTGCCA
CCTGGATTCTGCGCGGGACGTCCTTCTGCTACGTCCCTTCGGCCCTCAATCCAGCGGACCTTCCTTCCCG
CGGGCCTGCTGCCGGCTCTGCGGCCTCTTCCGCGTCTTCGCCTTCGCCCTCAGACGAGTCGGATCTCCCT
TTGGGCCGCCTCCCCGCGTCGACTTAGACCATGACTTACAGGCAGCTGTAGATCTAGCCACTTTTTAAAA
GGAAAGGGGGGACTGCAGGGCTGTCCACTCCTACGAGACAAGATCTGCTT
